>Addgene plasmid #109663 | p3E-rab11al | depositor full sequence | sequence record 206600 | Full Sequence
CTTTCCTGCGTTATCCCCTGATTCTGTGGATAACCGTATTACCGCCTTTGAGTGAGCTGATACCGCTCGC
CGCAGCCGAACGACCGAGCGCAGCGAGTCAGTGAGCGAGGAAGCGGAAGAGCGCCCAATACGCAAACCGC
CTCTCCCCGCGCGTTGGCCGATTCATTAATGCAGCTGGCACGACAGGTTTCCCGACTGGAAAGCGGGCAG
TGAGCGCAACGCAATTAATACGCGTACCGCTAGCCAGGAAGAGTTTGTAGAAACGCAAAAAGGCCATCCG
TCAGGATGGCCTTCTGCTTAGTTTGATGCCTGGCAGTTTATGGCGGGCGTCCTGCCCGCCACCCTCCGGG
CCGTTGCTTCACAACGTTCAAATCCGCTCCCGGCGGATTTGTCCTACTCAGGAGAGCGTTCACCGACAAA
CAACAGATAAAACGAAAGGCCCAGTCTTCCGACTGAGCCTTTCGTTTTATTTGATGCCTGGCAGTTCCCT
ACTCTCGCGTTAACGCTAGCATGGATGTTTTCCCAGTCACGACGTTGTAAAACGACGGCCAGTCTTAAGC
TCGGGCCCTGCAGCTCTAGAGCTCGAATTCTACAGGTCACTAATACCATCTAAGTAGTTGGTTCATAGTG
ACTGCATATGTTGTGTTTTACAGTATTATGTAGTCTGTTTTTTATGCAAAATCTAATTTAATATATTGAT
ATTTATATCATTTTACGTTTCTCGTTCAACTTTCTTGTACAAAGTGGTGACTGGTAGAGAGGACGAGTAT
GACTATCTCTTTAAAGTGGTTCTGATTGGTGACTCGGGTGTGGGCAAGAGTAACCTGCTCTCTCGCTTCA
CCCGCAATGAGTTCAACCTGGAGAGCAAGAGCACCATCGGGGTGGAGTTTGCCACGCGCAGTATCCATGT
GGAGGGCAAGACGGTCAAAGCTCAGATCTGGGATACGGCTGGACAGGAGAGATACAGAGCCATCACATCA
GCGTATTACAGAGGTGCCGTAGGAGCCCTGCTGGTGTATGACATCGCCAAGCATCTGACCTATGAGAACG
CAGAGCGCTGGCTGAAAGAGCTGCAGGATCACGCTGACAGCAATATTGTCATCATGTTAGTAGGAAACAA
AAGCGACTTGCGTCATCTGAGGGCTGTTCCTATGGATGAAGCTAAAGCATTTGCAGAGAAACATGGGCTG
TCTTTCTTGGAGACGTCAGCGCTGGACTCTTCTAATGTTGAACTTGCCTTTCAGACTATTCTCACAGAAA
TCTACCGTATCGTGTCCCAGAGGCAGATGTCGGGGCGTGGAGATGACAGCTTCTCCCCCAGCTCCAAAGT
GGTTCCCATTACGGTGCAGCCCACACAAAATTCTGGCAAGCAGAGTGCCTGCTGTCAGAATAACTGAGCT
GCCACAGCCAACTTTATTATACAAAGTTGGCATTATAAAAAAGCATTGCTTATCAATTTGTTGCAACGAA
CAGGTCACTATCAGTCAAAATAAAATCATTATTTGGAGCTCCATGGTAGCGTTAACGCGGCCGCGATATC
CCCTATAGTGAGTCGTATTACATGGTCATAGCTGTTTCCTGGCAGCTCTGGCCCGTGTCTCAAAATCTCT
GATGTTACATTGCACAAGATAAAAATATATCATCATGAACAATAAAACTGTCTGCTTACATAAACAGTAA
TACAAGGGGTGTTATGAGCCATATTCAACGGGAAACGTCGAGGCCGCGATTAAATTCCAACATGGATGCT
GATTTATATGGGTATAAATGGGCTCGCGATAATGTCGGGCAATCAGGTGCGACAATCTATCGCTTGTATG
GGAAGCCCGATGCGCCAGAGTTGTTTCTGAAACATGGCAAAGGTAGCGTTGCCAATGATGTTACAGATGA
GATGGTCAGACTAAACTGGCTGACGGAATTTATGCCTCTTCCGACCATCAAGCATTTTATCCGTACTCCT
GATGATGCATGGTTACTCACCACTGCGATCCCCGGAAAAACAGCATTCCAGGTATTAGAAGAATATCCTG
ATTCAGGTGAAAATATTGTTGATGCGCTGGCAGTGTTCCTGCGCCGGTTGCATTCGATTCCTGTTTGTAA
TTGTCCTTTTAACAGCGATCGCGTATTTCGTCTCGCTCAGGCGCAATCACGAATGAATAACGGTTTGGTT
GATGCGAGTGATTTTGATGACGAGCGTAATGGCTGGCCTGTTGAACAAGTCTGGAAAGAAATGCATAAAC
TTTTGCCATTCTCACCGGATTCAGTCGTCACTCATGGTGATTTCTCACTTGATAACCTTATTTTTGACGA
GGGGAAATTAATAGGTTGTATTGATGTTGGACGAGTCGGAATCGCAGACCGATACCAGGATCTTGCCATC
CTATGGAACTGCCTCGGTGAGTTTTCTCCTTCATTACAGAAACGGCTTTTTCAAAAATATGGTATTGATA
ATCCTGATATGAATAAATTGCAGTTTCATTTGATGCTCGATGAGTTTTTCTAATCAGAATTGGTTAATTG
GTTGTAACACTGGCAGAGCATTACGCTGACTTGACGGGACGGCGCAAGCTCATGACCAAAATCCCTTAAC
GTGAGTTACGCGTCGTTCCACTGAGCGTCAGACCCCGTAGAAAAGATCAAAGGATCTTCTTGAGATCCTT
TTTTTCTGCGCGTAATCTGCTGCTTGCAAACAAAAAAACCACCGCTACCAGCGGTGGTTTGTTTGCCGGA
TCAAGAGCTACCAACTCTTTTTCCGAAGGTAACTGGCTTCAGCAGAGCGCAGATACCAAATACTGTCCTT
CTAGTGTAGCCGTAGTTAGGCCACCACTTCAAGAACTCTGTAGCACCGCCTACATACCTCGCTCTGCTAA
TCCTGTTACCAGTGGCTGCTGCCAGTGGCGATAAGTCGTGTCTTACCGGGTTGGACTCAAGACGATAGTT
ACCGGATAAGGCGCAGCGGTCGGGCTGAACGGGGGGTTCGTGCACACAGCCCAGCTTGGAGCGAACGACC
TACACCGAACTGAGATACCTACAGCGTGAGCATTGAGAAAGCGCCACGCTTCCCGAAGGGAGAAAGGCGG
ACAGGTATCCGGTAAGCGGCAGGGTCGGAACAGGAGAGCGCACGAGGGAGCTTCCAGGGGGAAACGCCTG
GTATCTTTATAGTCCTGTCGGGTTTCGCCACCTCTGACTTGAGCGTCGATTTTTGTGATGCTCGTCAGGG
GGGCGGAGCCTATGGAAAAACGCCAGCAACGCGGCCTTTTTACGGTTCCTGGCCTTTTGCTGGCCTTTTG
CTCACATGTT
Features (pLannotate 1.2.2; 11 found; start..end, strand, type, name):
    121..213     +  CDS            lacI (fragment): lac repressor; lacI; The lac repressor binds to the lac operator to inhibit transcription in E. coli. This inhibition can be relieved by adding lactose or isopropyl-β-D-thiogalactopyranoside (IPTG).
    268..295     -  terminator     rrnB T2 terminator: transcription terminator T2 from the E. coli rrnB gene
    427..470     +  terminator     rrnB T1 terminator: Escherichia coli rrnB; transcription terminator T1 from the E. coli rrnB gene
    517..553     -  CDS            lacZα (fragment): LacZα fragment of β-galactosidase; lacZ fragment
    624..748     -  protein_bind   attR2: mutant version of attR; recombination site for the Gateway® LR reaction LR Clonase™
    756..1391    +  CDS            RAB11A: RB11A_HUMAN - Also known as RAB11. Experimental evidence at protein level: Swiss-Prot protein existence level 1. The small GTPases Rab are key regulators of intracellular membrane trafficking, from the formation of transport vesicles to their fusion with membranes. Rabs cycle between an inactive GDP-bound form and an active GTP-bound form that is able to recruit to membranes different set of downstream effectors directly responsible for vesicle formation, movement, tethering and fusion. The small Rab GTPase RAB11A regulates endocytic recycling. Acts as a major regulator of membrane delivery du
   1409..1429    -  protein_bind   attB3: mutant version of attB; core recombination site for the Gateway® BP reaction BP Clonase™
   1420..1505    -  protein_bind   attL1 (fragment): mutant version of attL; recombination site for the Gateway® LR reaction LR Clonase™
   1542..1560    -  promoter       T7 promoter: promoter for bacteriophage T7 RNA polymerase
   1694..2503    +  CDS            KanR: aminoglycoside phosphotransferase; aph(3')-Ia; confers resistance to kanamycin in bacteria or G418 (Geneticin®) in eukaryotes
   2650..3238    +  rep_origin     ori: high-copy-number ColE1/pMB1/pBR322/pUC origin of replication
