>Addgene plasmid #109663 | p3E-rab11al | addgene full sequence | sequence record 223884 | Addgene NGS Result
CATAGTGACTGCATATGTTGTGTTTTACAGTATTATGTAGTCTGTTTTTTATGCAAAATCTAATTTAATA
TATTGATATTTATATCATTTTACGTTTCTCGTTCAACTTTCTTGTACAAAGTGGTGACTGGTAGAGAGGA
CGAGTATGACTATCTCTTTAAAGTGGTTCTGATTGGTGACTCGGGTGTGGGCAAGAGTAACCTGCTCTCT
CGCTTCACCCGCAATGAGTTCAACCTGGAGAGCAAGAGCACCATCGGGGTGGAGTTTGCCACGCGCAGTA
TCCATGTGGAGGGCAAGACGGTCAAAGCTCAGATCTGGGATACGGCTGGACAGGAGAGATACAGAGCCAT
CACATCAGCGTATTACAGAGGTGCCGTAGGAGCCCTGCTGGTGTATGACATCGCCAAGCATCTGACCTAT
GAGAACGCAGAGCGCTGGCTGAAAGAGCTGCAGGATCACGCTGACAGCAATATTGTCATCATGTTAGTAG
GAAACAAAAGCGACTTGCGTCATCTGAGGGCTGTTCCTATGGATGAAGCTAAAGCATTTGCAGAGAAACA
TGGGCTGTCTTTCTTGGAGACGTCAGCGCTGGACTCTTCTAATGTTGAACTTGCCTTTCAGACTATTCTC
ACAGAAATCTACCGTATCGTGTCCCAGAGGCAGATGTCGGGGCGTGGAGATGACAGCTTCTCCCCCAGCT
CCAAAGTGGTTCCCATTACGGTGCAGCCCACACAAAATTCTGGCAAGCAGAGTGCCTGCTGTCAGAATAA
CTGAGCTGCCACAGCCAACTTTATTATACAAAGTTGGCATTATAAAAAAGCATTGCTTATCAATTTGTTG
CAACGAACAGGTCACTATCAGTCAAAATAAAATCATTATTTGGAGCTCCATGGTAGCGTTAACGCGGCCG
CGATATCCCCTATAGTGAGTCGTATTACATGGTCATAGCTGTTTCCTGGCAGCTCTGGCCCGTGTCTCAA
AATCTCTGATGTTACATTGCACAAGATAAAAATATATCATCATGAACAATAAAACTGTCTGCTTACATAA
ACAGTAATACAAGGGGTGTTATGAGCCATATTCAACGGGAAACGTCGAGGCCGCGATTAAATTCCAACAT
GGATGCTGATTTATATGGGTATAAATGGGCTCGCGATAATGTCGGGCAATCAGGTGCGACAATCTATCGC
TTGTATGGGAAGCCCGATGCGCCAGAGTTGTTTCTGAAACATGGCAAAGGTAGCGTTGCCAATGATGTTA
CAGATGAGATGGTCAGACTAAACTGGCTGACGGAATTTATGCCTCTTCCGACCATCAAGCATTTTATCCG
TACTCCTGATGATGCATGGTTACTCACCACTGCGATCCCCGGAAAAACAGCATTCCAGGTATTAGAAGAA
TATCCTGATTCAGGTGAAAATATTGTTGATGCGCTGGCAGTGTTCCTGCGCCGGTTGCATTCGATTCCTG
TTTGTAATTGTCCTTTTAACAGCGATCGCGTATTTCGTCTCGCTCAGGCGCAATCACGAATGAATAACGG
TTTGGTTGATGCGAGTGATTTTGATGACGAGCGTAATGGCTGGCCTGTTGAACAAGTCTGGAAAGAAATG
CATAAACTTTTGCCATTCTCACCGGATTCAGTCGTCACTCATGGTGATTTCTCACTTGATAACCTTATTT
TTGACGAGGGGAAATTAATAGGTTGTATTGATGTTGGACGAGTCGGAATCGCAGACCGATACCAGGATCT
TGCCATCCTATGGAACTGCCTCGGTGAGTTTTCTCCTTCATTACAGAAACGGCTTTTTCAAAAATATGGT
ATTGATAATCCTGATATGAATAAATTGCAGTTTCATTTGATGCTCGATGAGTTTTTCTAATCAGAATTGG
TTAATTGGTTGTAACACTGGCAGAGCATTACGCTGACTTGACGGGACGGCGCAAGCTCATGACCAAAATC
CCTTAACGTGAGTTACGCGTCGTTCCACTGAGCGTCAGACCCCGTAGAAAAGATCAAAGGATCTTCTTGA
GATCCTTTTTTTCTGCGCGTAATCTGCTGCTTGCAAACAAAAAAACCACCGCTACCAGCGGTGGTTTGTT
TGCCGGATCAAGAGCTACCAACTCTTTTTCCGAAGGTAACTGGCTTCAGCAGAGCGCAGATACCAAATAC
TGTTCTTCTAGTGTAGCCGTAGTTAGGCCACCACTTCAAGAACTCTGTAGCACCGCCTACATACCTCGCT
CTGCTAATCCTGTTACCAGTGGCTGCTGCCAGTGGCGATAAGTCGTGTCTTACCGGGTTGGACTCAAGAC
GATAGTTACCGGATAAGGCGCAGCGGTCGGGCTGAACGGGGGGTTCGTGCACACAGCCCAGCTTGGAGCG
AACGACCTACACCGAACTGAGATACCTACAGCGTGAGCTATGAGAAAGCGCCACGCTTCCCGAAGGGAGA
AAGGCGGACAGGTATCCGGTAAGCGGCAGGGTCGGAACAGGAGAGCGCACGAGGGAGCTTCCAGGGGGAA
ACGCCTGGTATCTTTATAGTCCTGTCGGGTTTCGCCACCTCTGACTTGAGCGTCGATTTTTGTGATGCTC
GTCAGGGGGGCGGAGCCTATGGAAAAACGCCAGCAACGCGGCCTTTTTACGGTTCCTGGCCTTTTGCTGG
CCTTTTGCTCACATGTTCTTTCCTGCGTTATCCCCTGATTCTGTGGATAACCGTATTACCGCCTTTGAGT
GAGCTGATACCGCTCGCCGCAGCCGAACGACCGAGCGCAGCGAGTCAGTGAGCGAGGAAGCGGAAGAGCG
CCCAATACGCAAACCGCCTCTCCCCGCGCGTTGGCCGATTCATTAATGCAGCTGGCACGACAGGTTTCCC
GACTGGAAAGCGGGCAGTGAGCGCAACGCAATTAATACGCGTACCGCTAGCCAGGAAGAGTTTGTAGAAA
CGCAAAAAGGCCATCCGTCAGGATGGCCTTCTGCTTAGTTTGATGCCTGGCAGTTTATGGCGGGCGTCCT
GCCCGCCACCCTCCGGGCCGTTGCTTCACAACGTTCAAATCCGCTCCCGGCGGATTTGTCCTACTCAGGA
GAGCGTTCACCGACAAACAACAGATAAAACGAAAGGCCCAGTCTTCCGACTGAGCCTTTCGTTTTATTTG
ATGCCTGGCAGTTCCCTACTCTCGCGTTAACGCTAGCATGGATGTTTTCCCAGTCACGACGTTGTAAAAC
GACGGCCAGTCTTAAGCTCGGGCCCTGCAGCTCTAGAGCTCGAATTCTACAGGTCACTAATACCATCTAA
GTAGTTGGTT
Features (pLannotate 1.2.2; 12 found; start..end, strand, type, name):
      1..125     -  protein_bind   attR2: mutant version of attR; recombination site for the Gateway® LR reaction LR Clonase™
    133..768     +  CDS            RAB11A: RB11A_HUMAN - Also known as RAB11. Experimental evidence at protein level: Swiss-Prot protein existence level 1. The small GTPases Rab are key regulators of intracellular membrane trafficking, from the formation of transport vesicles to their fusion with membranes. Rabs cycle between an inactive GDP-bound form and an active GTP-bound form that is able to recruit to membranes different set of downstream effectors directly responsible for vesicle formation, movement, tethering and fusion. The small Rab GTPase RAB11A regulates endocytic recycling. Acts as a major regulator of membrane delivery du
    786..806     -  protein_bind   attB3: mutant version of attB; core recombination site for the Gateway® BP reaction BP Clonase™
    797..882     -  protein_bind   attL1 (fragment): mutant version of attL; recombination site for the Gateway® LR reaction LR Clonase™
    919..937     -  promoter       T7 promoter: promoter for bacteriophage T7 RNA polymerase
   1071..1880    +  CDS            KanR: aminoglycoside phosphotransferase; aph(3')-Ia; confers resistance to kanamycin in bacteria or G418 (Geneticin®) in eukaryotes
   2027..2615    +  rep_origin     ori: high-copy-number ColE1/pMB1/pBR322/pUC origin of replication
   2798..2890    +  CDS            lacI (fragment): lac repressor; lacI; The lac repressor binds to the lac operator to inhibit transcription in E. coli. This inhibition can be relieved by adding lactose or isopropyl-β-D-thiogalactopyranoside (IPTG).
   2945..2972    -  terminator     rrnB T2 terminator: transcription terminator T2 from the E. coli rrnB gene
   3104..3147    +  terminator     rrnB T1 terminator: Escherichia coli rrnB; transcription terminator T1 from the E. coli rrnB gene
   3194..3230    -  CDS            lacZα (fragment): LacZα fragment of β-galactosidase; lacZ fragment
   3268..3297    -  protein_bind   attP2 (fragment): mutant version of attP; recombination site for the Gateway® BP reaction BP Clonase™
