[The description below was written by a language model from this plasmid's Addgene catalogue record and pLannotate feature annotations shown in this document.]
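Description:
p3E-rab11al is a 3,300 nt 3' entry clone for Multisite Gateway assembly, built on the pDONR P2R-P3 donor backbone and catalogued among zebrafish plasmids. It is maintained in E. coli as a high-copy plasmid through a ColE1/pUC-type origin and selected with kanamycin via an aph(3')-Ia resistance gene. The backbone also carries rrnB T1 and T2 terminators, which insulate the cloning region from upstream transcription, a T7 promoter next to the insert, and small lacI and lacZα remnants that have no functional role here.

The insert is the zebrafish rab11al coding sequence, an open reading frame of about 636 bp. The automated annotation labels it as human RAB11A by homology; the catalogue identifies it as the D. rerio gene. Rab11-family small GTPases cycle between GDP- and GTP-bound states and regulate endocytic recycling and membrane delivery. The ORF is flanked by an attR2 site on one side and, on the other, by an attL-type site containing the attB3 core. The software calls this an attL1 fragment, but it is most consistent with the attL3 site expected in a P2R-P3 entry clone. No eukaryotic promoter or polyadenylation signal is annotated, so the plasmid is not an expression construct in itself.

In an LR reaction it is combined with a 5' entry clone supplying a promoter, a middle entry clone such as a fluorescent protein or other tag, and a destination vector. This places rab11al in the 3' position, so that the protein is fused downstream of the middle element. The associated work was an in vivo cell biological screen in zebrafish relating to T-tubule formation. The depositor and repository-sequenced records show the same features in the same order, differing only in the numbering start point.
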