Addgene plasmid #109663: p3E-rab11al
Purpose: Multisite gateway vector for 3' tagging with rab11al
Depositing lab: Rob Parton. Depositing organization: University of Queensland, Institute for Molecular Bioscience. Publication: In vivo cell biological screening identifies an endocytic capture mechanism for T-tubule formation. Hall TE, Martel N, Ariotti N, Xiong Z, Lo HP, Ferguson C, Rae J, Lim YW, Parton RG. Nat Commun. 2020 Jul 24;11(1):3711. doi: 10.1038/s41467-020-17486-w. PubMed 32709891.
Backbone
  Vector backbone: pDONR p2R-p3
  Vector type: Zebrafish plasmids
Growth in bacteria
  Bacterial resistance: Kanamycin, 50 μg/mL
  Growth temperature: 37°C
  Growth strain: DH5alpha
  Copy number: High Copy
Gene/Insert
  Gene/Insert name: rab11al
  Species: D. rerio (zebrafish)
  Entrez Gene: rab11al (a.k.a. fc54g10, wu:fc54g10, zgc:63565)
  Cloning method: Gateway Cloning
Terms and licenses: Academic/Nonprofit Terms; Industry Terms: Not Available to Industry
How to cite: p3E-rab11al was a gift from Rob Parton (Addgene plasmid # 109663 ; http://n2t.net/addgene:109663 ; RRID:Addgene_109663)
